Addgene plasmid #194457: pRRL.SIN.EF1A.CD19-FMC63.218.CAR-2G
Purpose: CAR featuring: GMCSF (sig. peptide); CD8A & CD8A (hinge & TM); 4-1BB & CD3ζ (signaling domains); anti-CD19 from FMC63 in VL-VH order and 218 linker (scFv). GFP-Zeo for selection and monitoring.
Depositing lab: Ana Sofia Coroadinha. Depositing organization: Instituto de Biologia Experimental e Tecnologica. Publication: Novel scFv against Notch Ligand JAG1 Suitable for Development of Cell Therapies toward JAG1-Positive Tumors. Silva G, Rodrigues AF, Ferreira S, Matos C, Eleuterio RP, Marques G, Kucheryava K, Lemos AR, Sousa PMF, Castro R, Barbas A, Simao D, Alves PM. Biomolecules. 2023 Mar 2;13(3):459. doi: 10.3390/biom13030459. PubMed 36979394.
Backbone
  Vector backbone: pRRLSIN.cPPT
  Vector type: Lentiviral
  Selectable markers: Zeocin ; GFP
Growth in bacteria
  Bacterial resistance: Ampicillin, 100 μg/mL
  Growth temperature: 30°C
  Growth strain: NEB Stable
  Copy number: Low Copy
Gene/Insert
  Gene/Insert name: Anti-CD19 CAR
  Species: H. sapiens (human), M. musculus (mouse)
  Cloning method: Gibson Cloning
Terms and licenses: Academic/Nonprofit Terms; Industry Terms: Not Available to Industry
How to cite: pRRL.SIN.EF1A.CD19-FMC63.218.CAR-2G was a gift from Ana Sofia Coroadinha (Addgene plasmid # 194457 ; http://n2t.net/addgene:194457 ; RRID:Addgene_194457)
