[The description below was written by a language model from this plasmid's Addgene catalogue record and pLannotate feature annotations shown in this document.]
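Description:
pRRL.SIN.EF1A.CD19-FMC63.218.CAR-2G is a third-generation, self-inactivating HIV-1 lentiviral transfer plasmid built on the pRRLSIN.cPPT backbone, encoding a second-generation chimeric antigen receptor against human CD19. In bacteria it is maintained through a ColE1/pUC-type origin and selected with ampicillin via β-lactamase. The catalogue lists it as low copy and propagated in a recombination-deficient stable strain, which is usual for plasmids carrying LTR repeats. An f1 origin, an SV40 origin and leftover lac and T7/T3 cloning elements are also present in the backbone. For vector production, a chimeric RSV promoter fused to a truncated 5' LTR drives Tat-independent transcription of the genomic RNA. That RNA carries the Ψ packaging signal with a gag fragment, the RRE for Rev-dependent nuclear export, the cPPT/CTS to aid nuclear import, and a ΔU3 3' LTR that silences LTR promoter activity after integration.

The internal cassette is driven by the constitutive human EF-1α promoter. According to the record, the CAR consists of a GM-CSF signal peptide, the mouse FMC63 scFv arranged VL-VH and joined by the 218 linker, a human CD8A hinge and transmembrane region, and 4-1BB and CD3ζ signalling domains. The feature table detects the mouse kappa and heavy variable regions, CD8A and CD3ζ, but does not separately annotate the signal peptide or the short 4-1BB segment. Downstream, an EMCV IRES allows translation of an EGFP and bleomycin-resistance (Sh ble) coding region from the same transcript, described in the record as GFP-Zeo, so transduced cells can be tracked by fluorescence and selected with Zeocin. A WPRE enhances transcript expression. The construct serves to express an anti-CD19 CAR in transduced mammalian cells; the associated publication concerns development of scFvs for cell therapies.
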