Features (pLannotate 1.2.2; 32 found; start..end, strand, type, name):
      1..227     +  promoter       RSV promoter: Rous sarcoma virus enhancer/promoter
    228..408     +  LTR            5' LTR (truncated): truncated 5' long terminal repeat (LTR) from HIV-1
    455..580     +  misc_feature   HIV-1 Ψ: packaging signal of human immunodeficiency virus type 1
    564..902     +  CDS            HIV-1 gag (fragment): gag protein from human immunodeficiency virus 1; gag
   1073..1306    +  misc_feature   RRE: The Rev response element (RRE) of HIV-1 allows for Rev-dependent mRNA export from the nucleus to the cytoplasm.
   1683..1783    +  CDS            Rev (fragment): human immunodeficiency virus 1 (HIV-1) Rev protein; rev; enhances nuclear export of unspliced and incompletely spliced viral mRNAs
   1802..1919    +  misc_feature   cPPT/CTS: central polypurine tract and central termination sequence of HIV-1
   1944..3122    +  promoter       EF-1α promoter: strong constitutive promoter for human elongation factor EF-1α
   3217..3534    +  CDS            KV5AB_MOUSE: Experimental evidence at protein level: Swiss-Prot protein existence level 1. From Mus musculus (Mouse).
   3592..3879    +  CDS            HVM44_MOUSE (fragment): Experimental evidence at protein level: Swiss-Prot protein existence level 1. From Mus musculus (Mouse).
   4000..4263    +  CDS            CD8A (fragment): CD8A_HUMAN - Also known as MAL. Experimental evidence at protein level: Swiss-Prot protein existence level 1. Integral membrane glycoprotein that plays an essential role in the immune response and serves multiple functions in responses against both external and internal offenses. In T-cells, functions primarily as a coreceptor for MHC class I molecule:peptide complex. The antigens presented by class I peptides are derived from cytosolic proteins while class II derived from extracellular proteins. Interacts simultaneously with the T-cell receptor (TCR) and the MHC class I proteins presented by
   4291..4629    +  CDS            CD247 (fragment): CD3Z_HUMAN - Also known as CD3Z, T3Z, TCRZ. Experimental evidence at protein level: Swiss-Prot protein existence level 1. Part of the TCR-CD3 complex present on T-lymphocyte cell surface that plays an essential role in adaptive immune response. When antigen presenting cells (APCs) activate T-cell receptor (TCR), TCR- mediated signals are transmitted across the cell membrane by the CD3 chains CD3D, CD3E, CD3G and CD3Z. All CD3 chains contain immunoreceptor tyrosine-based activation motifs (ITAMs) in their cytoplasmic domain. Upon TCR engagement, these motifs become phosphorylated by Src family
   4649..4667    +  promoter       T7 promoter: promoter for bacteriophage T7 RNA polymerase
   4805..5267    +  misc_feature   IRES: internal ribosome entry site (IRES) of the encephalomyocarditis virus (EMCV)
   5275..5991    +  CDS            EGFP: EGFP is a basic (constitutively fluorescent) green fluorescent protein published in 1996, derived from Aequorea victoria. It is reported to be a rapidly-maturing weak dimer with moderate acid sensitivity.
   5995..6369    +  CDS            BleoR: antibiotic-binding protein; Sh ble from Streptoalloteichus hindustanus; confers resistance to bleomycin, phleomycin, and Zeocin™
   6376..6964    +  misc_feature   WPRE: woodchuck hepatitis virus posttranscriptional regulatory element
   6981..7049    +  CDS            nef (fragment): NEF_HV1Z2 - Experimental evidence at protein level: Swiss-Prot protein existence level 1. Extracellular Nef protein targets CD4(+) T-lymphocytes for apoptosis by interacting with CXCR4 surface receptors. From Human immunodeficiency virus type 1 group M subtype D (isolate Z2/CDC-Z34) (HIV-1).
   7051..7284    +  LTR            3' LTR (ΔU3): self-inactivating 3' long terminal repeat (LTR) from HIV-1
   7356..7477    +  polyA_signal   SV40 poly(A) signal: SV40 polyadenylation signal
   7517..7652    +  rep_origin     SV40 ori: SV40 origin of replication
   7673..7691    -  promoter       T7 promoter: promoter for bacteriophage T7 RNA polymerase
   7699..7854    +  CDS            lacZα (fragment): LacZα fragment of β-galactosidase; lacZ fragment
   7859..8287    +  rep_origin     f1 ori (sequence partly withheld): f1 bacteriophage origin of replication; arrow indicates direction of (+) strand synthesis
   8340..8444    +  promoter       AmpR promoter: bla
   8445..9305    +  CDS            AmpR: β-lactamase; bla; confers resistance to ampicillin, carbenicillin, and related antibiotics
   9476..10064   +  rep_origin     ori: high-copy-number ColE1/pMB1/pBR322/pUC origin of replication
  10247..10339   +  CDS            lacI (fragment): lac repressor; lacI; The lac repressor binds to the lac operator to inhibit transcription in E. coli. This inhibition can be relieved by adding lactose or isopropyl-β-D-thiogalactopyranoside (IPTG).
  10352..10373   +  protein_bind   CAP binding site: CAP binding activates transcription in the presence of cAMP. E. coli catabolite activator protein
  10388..10418   +  promoter       lac promoter: promoter for the E. coli lac operon
  10426..10442   +  protein_bind   lac operator: The lac repressor binds to the lac operator to inhibit transcription in E. coli. This inhibition can be relieved by adding lactose or isopropyl-β-D-thiogalactopyranoside (IPTG). lac repressor encoded by lacI
  10487..10505   +  promoter       T3 promoter: promoter for bacteriophage T3 RNA polymerase
>Addgene plasmid #194457 | pRRL.SIN.EF1A.CD19-FMC63.218.CAR-2G | addgene full sequence | sequence record 384274 | Addgene NGS Result
TGTAGTCTTATGCAATACTCTTGTAGTCTTGCAACATGGTAACGATGAGTTAGCAACATGCCTTACAAGG
AGAGAAAAAGCACCGTGCATGCCGATTGGTGGAAGTAAGGTGGTACGATCGTGCCTTATTAGGAAGGCAA
CAGACGGGTCTGACATGGATTGGACGAACCACTGAATTGCCGCATTGCAGAGATATTGTATTTAAGTGCC
TAGCTCGATACATAAACGGGTCTCTCTGGTTAGACCAGATCTGAGCCTGGGAGCTCTCTGGCTAACTAGG
GAACCCACTGCTTAAGCCTCAATAAAGCTTGCCTTGAGTGCTTCAAGTAGTGTGTGCCCGTCTGTTGTGT
GACTCTGGTAACTAGAGATCCCTCAGACCCTTTTAGTCAGTGTGGAAAATCTCTAGCAGTGGCGCCCGAA
CAGGGACTTGAAAGCGAAAGGGAAACCAGAGGAGCTCTCTCGACGCAGGACTCGGCTTGCTGAAGCGCGC
ACGGCAAGAGGCGAGGGGCGGCGACTGGTGAGTACGCCAAAAATTTTGACTAGCGGAGGCTAGAAGGAGA
GAGATGGGTGCGAGAGCGTCAGTATTAAGCGGGGGAGAATTAGATCGCGATGGGAAAAAATTCGGTTAAG
GCCAGGGGGAAAGAAAAAATATAAATTAAAACATATAGTATGGGCAAGCAGGGAGCTAGAACGATTCGCA
GTTAATCCTGGCCTGTTAGAAACATCAGAAGGCTGTAGACAAATACTGGGACAGCTACAACCATCCCTTC
AGACAGGATCAGAAGAACTTAGATCATTATATAATACAGTAGCAACCCTCTATTGTGTGCATCAAAGGAT
AGAGATAAAAGACACCAAGGAAGCTTTAGACAAGATAGAGGAAGAGCAAAACAAAAGTAAGACCACCGCA
CAGCAAGCGGCCTCTGATCTTCAGACCTGGAGGAGGAGATATGAGGGACAATTGGAGAAGTGAATTATAT
AAATATAAAGTAGTAAAAATTGAACCATTAGGAGTAGCACCCACCAAGGCAAAGAGAAGAGTGGTGCAGA
GAGAAAAAAGAGCAGTGGGAATAGGAGCTTTGTTCCTTGGGTTCTTGGGAGCAGCAGGAAGCACTATGGG
CGCAGCGTCAATGACGCTGACGGTACAGGCCAGACAATTATTGTCTGGTATAGTGCAGCAGCAGAACAAT
TTGCTGAGGGCTATTGAGGCGCAACAGCATCTGTTGCAACTCACAGTCTGGGGCATCAAGCAGCTCCAGG
CAAGAATCCTGGCTGTGGAAAGATACCTAAAGGATCAACAGCTCCTGGGGATTTGGGGTTGCTCTGGAAA
ACTCATTTGCACCACTGCTGTGCCTTGGAATGCTAGTTGGAGTAATAAATCTCTGGAACAGATTTGGAAT
CACACGACCTGGATGGAGTGGGACAGAGAAATTAACAATTACACAAGCTTAATACACTCCTTAATTGAAG
AATCGCAAAACCAGCAAGAAAAGAATGAACAAGAATTATTGGAATTAGATAAATGGGCAAGTTTGTGGAA
TTGGTTTAACATAACAAATTGGCTGTGGTATATAAAATTATTCATAATGATAGTAGGAGGCTTGGTAGGT
TTAAGAATAGTTTTTGCTGTACTTTCTATAGTGAATAGAGTTAGGCAGGGATATTCACCATTATCGTTTC
AGACCCACCTCCCAACCCCGAGGGGACCCGACAGGCCCGAAGGAATAGAAGAAGAAGGTGGAGAGAGAGA
CAGAGACAGATCCATTCGATTAGTGAACGGATCTCGACGGTATCGGTTAACTTTTAAAAGAAAAGGGGGG
ATTGGGGGGTACAGTGCAGGGGAAAGAATAGTAGACATAATAGCAACAGACATACAAACTAAAGAATTAC
AAAAACAAATTACAAAAATTCAAAATTTTATCGATCACGAGACTAGCCTCGAGGGCTCCGGTGCCCGTCA
GTGGGCAGAGCGCACATCGCCCACAGTCCCCGAGAAGTTGGGGGGAGGGGTCGGCAATTGAACCGGTGCC
TAGAGAAGGTGGCGCGGGGTAAACTGGGAAAGTGATGTCGTGTACTGGCTCCGCCTTTTTCCCGAGGGTG
GGGGAGAACCGTATATAAGTGCAGTAGTCGCCGTGAACGTTCTTTTTCGCAACGGGTTTGCCGCCAGAAC
ACAGGTAAGTGCCGTGTGTGGTTCCCGCGGGCCTGGCCTCTTTACGGGTTATGGCCCTTGCGTGCCTTGA
ATTACTTCCACCTGGCTGCAGTACGTGATTCTTGATCCCGAGCTTCGGGTTGGAAGTGGGTGGGAGAGTT
CGAGGCCTTGCGCTTAAGGAGCCCCTTCGCCTCGTGCTTGAGTTGAGGCCTGGCCTGGGCGCTGGGGCCG
CCGCGTGCGAATCTGGTGGCACCTTCGCGCCTGTCTCGCTGCTTTCGATAAGTCTCTAGCCATTTAAAAT
TTTTGATGACCTGCTGCGACGCTTTTTTTCTGGCAAGATAGTCTTGTAAATGCGGGCCAAGATCTGCACA
CTGGTATTTCGGTTTTTGGGGCCGCGGGCGGCGACGGGGCCCGTGCGTCCCAGCGCACATGTTCGGCGAG
GCGGGGCCTGCGAGCGCGGCCACCGAGAATCGGACGGGGGTAGTCTCAAGCTGGCCGGCCTGCTCTGGTG
CCTGGCCTCGCGCCGCCGTGTATCGCCCCGCCCTGGGCGGCAAGGCTGGCCCGGTCGGCACCAGTTGCGT
GAGCGGAAAGATGGCCGCTTCCCGGCCCTGCTGCAGGGAGCTCAAAATGGAGGACGCGGCGCTCGGGAGA
GCGGGCGGGTGAGTCACCCACACAAAGGAAAAGGGCCTTTCCGTCCTCAGCCGTCGCTTCATGTGACTCC
ACGGAGTACCGGGCGCCGTCCAGGCACCTCGATTAGTTCTCGAGCTTTTGGAGTACGTCGTCTTTAGGTT
GGGGGGAGGGGTTTTATGCGATGGAGTTTCCCCACACTGAGTGGGTGGAGACTGAAGTTAGGCCAGCTTG
GCACTTGATGTAATTCTCCTTGGAATTTGCCCTTTTTGAGTTTGGATCTTGGTTCATTCTCAAGCCTCAG
ACAGTGGTTCAAAGTTTTTTTCTTCCATTTCAGGTGTCGTGAGGAATTAGCTTGGTACGAATTCGCCACC
ATGCTTCTCCTGGTGACAAGCCTTCTGCTCTGTGAGTTACCACACCCAGCATTCCTCCTGATCCCAGACA
TCCAGATGACACAGACTACATCCTCCCTGTCTGCCTCTCTGGGAGACAGAGTCACCATCAGTTGCAGGGC
AAGTCAGGACATTAGTAAATATTTAAATTGGTATCAGCAGAAACCAGATGGAACTGTTAAACTCCTGATC
TACCATACATCAAGATTACACTCAGGAGTCCCATCAAGGTTCAGTGGCAGTGGGTCTGGAACAGATTATT
CTCTCACCATTAGCAACCTGGAGCAAGAAGATATTGCCACTTACTTTTGCCAACAGGGTAATACGCTTCC
GTACACGTTCGGAGGGGGGACTAAGTTGGAAATAACAGGCTCCACCTCTGGATCCGGCAAGCCCGGATCT
GGCGAGGGATCCACCAAGGGCGAGGTGAAACTGCAGGAGTCAGGACCTGGCCTGGTGGCGCCCTCACAGA
GCCTGTCCGTCACATGCACTGTCTCAGGGGTCTCATTACCCGACTATGGTGTAAGCTGGATTCGCCAGCC
TCCACGAAAGGGTCTGGAGTGGCTGGGAGTAATATGGGGTAGTGAAACCACATACTATAATTCAGCTCTC
AAATCCAGACTGACCATCATCAAGGACAACTCCAAGAGCCAAGTTTTCTTAAAAATGAACAGTCTGCAAA
CTGATGACACAGCCATTTACTACTGTGCCAAACATTATTACTACGGTGGTAGCTATGCTATGGACTACTG
GGGTCAAGGAACCTCAGTCACCGTCTCCTCAGCGGCCGCAACCACGACGCCAGCGCCGCGACCACCAACA
CCGGCGCCCACCATCGCGTCGCAGCCCCTGTCCCTGCGCCCAGAGGCGTGCCGGCCAGCGGCGGGGGGCG
CAGTGCACACGAGGGGGCTGGACTTCGCCTGTGATATCTACATCTGGGCGCCCTTGGCCGGGACTTGTGG
GGTCCTTCTCCTGTCACTGGTTATCACCCTTTACTGCAAACGGGGCAGAAAGAAACTCCTGTATATATTC
AAACAACCATTTATGAGACCAGTACAAACTACTCAAGAGGAAGATGGCTGTAGCTGCCGATTTCCAGAAG
AAGAAGAAGGAGGATGTGAACTGAGAGTGAAGTTCAGCAGGAGCGCAGACGCCCCCGCGTACCAGCAGGG
CCAGAACCAGCTCTATAACGAGCTCAATCTAGGACGAAGAGAGGAGTACGATGTTTTGGACAAGAGACGT
GGCCGGGACCCTGAGATGGGGGGAAAGCCGAGAAGGAAGAACCCTCAGGAAGGCCTGTACAATGAACTGC
AGAAAGATAAGATGGCGGAGGCCTACAGTGAGATTGGGATGAAAGGCGAGCGCCGGAGGGGCAAGGGGCA
CGATGGCCTTTACCAGGGTCTCAGTACAGCCACCAAGGACACCTACGACGCCCTTCACATGCAGGCCCTG
CCCCCTCGCTAACGTACGCCCGCGAAATTAATACGACTCACTATAGGGAGACCACAACGGTTTCCCTCTA
GCGGGATCAATTCCGCCCCCCCCCTAACGTTACTGGCCGAAGCCGCTTGGAATAAGGCCGGTGTGCGTTT
GTCTATATGTTATTTTCCACCATATTGCCGTCTTTTGGCAATGTGAGGGCCCGGAAACCTGGCCCTGTCT
TCTTGACGAGCATTCCTAGGGGTCTTTCCCCTCTCGCCAAAGGAATGCAAGGTCTGTTGAATGTCGTGAA
GGAAGCAGTTCCTCTGGAAGCTTCTTGAAGACAAACAACGTCTGTAGCGACCCTTTGCAGGCAGCGGAAC
CCCCCACCTGGCGACAGGTGCCTCTGCGGCCAAAAGCCACGTGTATAAGATACACCTGCAAAGGCGGCAC
AACCCCAGTGCCACGTTGTGAGTTGGATAGTTGTGGAAAGAGTCAAATGGCTCTCCTCAAGCGTATTCAA
CAAGGGGCTGAAGGATGCCCAGAAGGTACCCCATTGTATGGGATCTGATCTGGGGCCTCGGTGCACATGC
TTTACATGTGTTTAGTCGAGGTTAAAAAAACGTCTAGGCCCCCCGAACCACGGGGACGTGGTTTTCCTTT
GAAAAACACGATGATAATACTAGTATGGTGAGCAAGGGCGAGGAGCTGTTCACCGGGGTGGTGCCCATCC
TGGTCGAGCTGGACGGCGACGTAAACGGCCACAAGTTCAGCGTGTCCGGCGAGGGCGAGGGCGATGCCAC
CTACGGCAAGCTGACCCTGAAGTTCATCTGCACCACCGGCAAGCTGCCCGTGCCCTGGCCCACCCTCGTG
ACCACCCTGACCTACGGCGTGCAGTGCTTCAGCCGCTACCCCGACCACATGAAGCAGCACGACTTCTTCA
AGTCCGCCATGCCCGAAGGCTACGTCCAGGAGCGCACCATCTTCTTCAAGGACGACGGCAACTACAAGAC
CCGCGCCGAGGTGAAGTTCGAGGGCGACACCCTGGTGAACCGCATCGAGCTGAAGGGCATCGACTTCAAG
GAGGACGGCAACATCCTGGGGCACAAGCTGGAGTACAACTACAACAGCCACAACGTCTATATCATGGCCG
ACAAGCAGAAGAACGGCATCAAGGTGAACTTCAAGATCCGCCACAACATCGAGGACGGCAGCGTGCAGCT
CGCCGACCACTACCAGCAGAACACCCCCATCGGCGACGGCCCCGTGCTGCTGCCCGACAACCACTACCTG
AGCACCCAGTCCGCCCTGAGCAAAGACCCCAACGAGAAGCGCGATCACATGGTCCTGCTGGAGTTCGTGA
CCGCCGCCGGGATCACTCTCGGCATGGACGAGCTGTACAAGGGCATGGCCAAGTTGACCAGTGCCGTTCC
GGTGCTCACCGCGCGCGACGTCGCCGGAGCGGTCGAGTTCTGGACCGACCGGCTCGGGTTCTCCCGGGAC
TTCGTGGAGGACGACTTCGCCGGTGTGGTCCGGGACGACGTGACCCTGTTCATCAGCGCGGTCCAGGACC
AGGTGGTGCCGGACAACACCCTGGCCTGGGTGTGGGTGCGCGGCCTGGACGAGCTGTACGCCGAGTGGTC
GGAGGTCGTGTCCACGAACTTCCGGGACGCCTCCGGGCCGGCCATGACCGAGATCGGCGAGCAGCCGTGG
GGGCGGGAGTTCGCCCTGCGCGACCCGGCCGGCAACTGCGTGCACTTCGTGGCCGAGGAGCAGGACTGAG
TCGACAATCAACCTCTGGATTACAAAATTTGTGAAAGATTGACTGGTATTCTTAACTATGTTGCTCCTTT
TACGCTATGTGGATACGCTGCTTTAATGCCTTTGTATCATGCTATTGCTTCCCGTATGGCTTTCATTTTC
TCCTCCTTGTATAAATCCTGGTTGCTGTCTCTTTATGAGGAGTTGTGGCCCGTTGTCAGGCAACGTGGCG
TGGTGTGCACTGTGTTTGCTGACGCAACCCCCACTGGTTGGGGCATTGCCACCACCTGTCAGCTCCTTTC
CGGGACTTTCGCTTTCCCCCTCCCTATTGCCACGGCGGAACTCATCGCCGCCTGCCTTGCCCGCTGCTGG
ACAGGGGCTCGGCTGTTGGGCACTGACAATTCCGTGGTGTTGTCGGGGAAGCTGACGTCCTTTCCATGGC
TGCTCGCCTGTGTTGCCACCTGGATTCTGCGCGGGACGTCCTTCTGCTACGTCCCTTCGGCCCTCAATCC
AGCGGACCTTCCTTCCCGCGGCCTGCTGCCGGCTCTGCGGCCTCTTCCGCGTCTTCGCCTTCGCCCTCAG
ACGAGTCGGATCTCCCTTTGGGCCGCCTCCCCGCCTGTAATTCGAGCTCGGTACCTTTAAGACCAATGAC
TTACAAGGCAGCTGTAGATCTTAGCCACTTTTTAAAAGAAAAGGGGGGACTGGAAGGGCTAATTCACTCC
CAACGAAGACAAGATCTGCTTTTTGCTTGTACTGGGTCTCTCTGGTTAGACCAGATCTGAGCCTGGGAGC
TCTCTGGCTAACTAGGGAACCCACTGCTTAAGCCTCAATAAAGCTTGCCTTGAGTGCTTCAAGTAGTGTG
TGCCCGTCTGTTGTGTGACTCTGGTAACTAGAGATCCCTCAGACCCTTTTAGTCAGTGTGGAAAATCTCT
AGCAGTAGTAGTTCATGTCATCTTATTATTCAGTATTTATAACTTGCAAAGAAATGAATATCAGAGAGTG
AGAGGAACTTGTTTATTGCAGCTTATAATGGTTACAAATAAAGCAATAGCATCACAAATTTCACAAATAA
AGCATTTTTTTCACTGCATTCTAGTTGTGGTTTGTCCAAACTCATCAATGTATCTTATCATGTCTGGCTC
TAGCTATCCCGCCCCTAACTCCGCCCATCCCGCCCCTAACTCCGCCCAGTTCCGCCCATTCTCCGCCCCA
TGGCTGACTAATTTTTTTTATTTATGCAGAGGCCGAGGCCGCCTCGGCCTCTGAGCTATTCCAGAAGTAG
TGAGGAGGCTTTTTTGGAGGCCTAGGGACGTACCCAATTCGCCCTATAGTGAGTCGTATTACGCGCGCTC
ACTGGCCGTCGTTTTACAACGTCGTGACTGGGAAAACCCTGGCGTTACCCAACTTAATCGCCTTGCAGCA
CATCCCCCTTTCGCCAGCTGGCGTAATAGCGAAGAGGCCCGCACCGATCGCCCTTCCCAACAGTTGCGCA
GCCTGAATGGCGAATGGG
[124 nt withheld, positions 7859-7982]
C
[91 nt withheld, positions 7984-8074]
A
[49 nt withheld, positions 8076-8124]
CCTTTGACGTTGGAGTCCACGTTCTTT
[37 nt withheld, positions 8152-8188]
ACCCTATCTCGGTCTATTCTTTTGATTTATAAGGGATTTTGCCGATTTCGGCCTATTGGTTAAAAAATGA
GCTGATTTAACAAAAATTTAACGCGAATTTTAACAAAATATTAACGCTTACAATTTAGGTGGCACTTTTC
GGGGAAATGTGCGCGGAACCCCTATTTGTTTATTTTTCTAAATACATTCAAATATGTATCCGCTCATGAG
ACAATAACCCTGATAAATGCTTCAATAATATTGAAAAAGGAAGAGTATGAGTATTCAACATTTCCGTGTC
GCCCTTATTCCCTTTTTTGCGGCATTTTGCCTTCCTGTTTTTGCTCACCCAGAAACGCTGGTGAAAGTAA
AAGATGCTGAAGATCAGTTGGGTGCACGAGTGGGTTACATCGAACTGGATCTCAACAGCGGTAAGATCCT
TGAGAGTTTTCGCCCCGAAGAACGTTTTCCAATGATGAGCACTTTTAAAGTTCTGCTATGTGGCGCGGTA
TTATCCCGTATTGACGCCGGGCAAGAGCAACTCGGTCGCCGCATACACTATTCTCAGAATGACTTGGTTG
AGTACTCACCAGTCACAGAAAAGCATCTTACGGATGGCATGACAGTAAGAGAATTATGCAGTGCTGCCAT
AACCATGAGTGATAACACTGCGGCCAACTTACTTCTGACAACGATCGGAGGACCGAAGGAGCTAACCGCT
TTTTTGCACAACATGGGGGATCATGTAACTCGCCTTGATCGTTGGGAACCGGAGCTGAATGAAGCCATAC
CAAACGACGAGCGTGACACCACGATGCCTGTAGCAATGGCAACAACGTTGCGCAAACTATTAACTGGCGA
ACTACTTACTCTAGCTTCCCGGCAACAATTAATAGACTGGATGGAGGCGGATAAAGTTGCAGGACCACTT
CTGCGCTCGGCCCTTCCGGCTGGCTGGTTTATTGCTGATAAATCTGGAGCCGGTGAGCGTGGGTCTCGCG
GTATCATTGCAGCACTGGGGCCAGATGGTAAGCCCTCCCGTATCGTAGTTATCTACACGACGGGGAGTCA
GGCAACTATGGATGAACGAAATAGACAGATCGCTGAGATAGGTGCCTCACTGATTAAGCATTGGTAACTG
TCAGACCAAGTTTACTCATATATACTTTAGATTGATTTAAAACTTCATTTTTAATTTAAAAGGATCTAGG
TGAAGATCCTTTTTGATAATCTCATGACCAAAATCCCTTAACGTGAGTTTTCGTTCCACTGAGCGTCAGA
CCCCGTAGAAAAGATCAAAGGATCTTCTTGAGATCCTTTTTTTCTGCGCGTAATCTGCTGCTTGCAAACA
AAAAAACCACCGCTACCAGCGGTGGTTTGTTTGCCGGATCAAGAGCTACCAACTCTTTTTCCGAAGGTAA
CTGGCTTCAGCAGAGCGCAGATACCAAATACTGTTCTTCTAGTGTAGCCGTAGTTAGGCCACCACTTCAA
GAACTCTGTAGCACCGCCTACATACCTCGCTCTGCTAATCCTGTTACCAGTGGCTGCTGCCAGTGGCGAT
AAGTCGTGTCTTACCGGGTTGGACTCAAGACGATAGTTACCGGATAAGGCGCAGCGGTCGGGCTGAACGG
GGGGTTCGTGCACACAGCCCAGCTTGGAGCGAACGACCTACACCGAACTGAGATACCTACAGCGTGAGCT
ATGAGAAAGCGCCACGCTTCCCGAAGGGAGAAAGGCGGACAGGTATCCGGTAAGCGGCAGGGTCGGAACA
GGAGAGCGCACGAGGGAGCTTCCAGGGGGAAACGCCTGGTATCTTTATAGTCCTGTCGGGTTTCGCCACC
TCTGACTTGAGCGTCGATTTTTGTGATGCTCGTCAGGGGGGCGGAGCCTATGGAAAAACGCCAGCAACGC
GGCCTTTTTACGGTTCCTGGCCTTTTGCTGGCCTTTTGCTCACATGTTCTTTCCTGCGTTATCCCCTGAT
TCTGTGGATAACCGTATTACCGCCTTTGAGTGAGCTGATACCGCTCGCCGCAGCCGAACGACCGAGCGCA
GCGAGTCAGTGAGCGAGGAAGCGGAAGAGCGCCCAATACGCAAACCGCCTCTCCCCGCGCGTTGGCCGAT
TCATTAATGCAGCTGGCACGACAGGTTTCCCGACTGGAAAGCGGGCAGTGAGCGCAACGCAATTAATGTG
AGTTAGCTCACTCATTAGGCACCCCAGGCTTTACACTTTATGCTTCCGGCTCGTATGTTGTGTGGAATTG
TGAGCGGATAACAATTTCACACAGGAAACAGCTATGACCATGATTACGCCAAGCGCGCAATTAACCCTCA
CTAAAGGGAACAAAAGCTGGAGCTGCAAGCTTAA
